Addgene plasmid #142216: TFORF0741
Purpose: Lentiviral vector for overexpressing transcription factor ORFs with unique 24-bp barcodes. Barcodes facilitate identification of transcription factors in pooled screens.
Depositing lab: Feng Zhang. Depositing organization: Broad Institute. Publication: A transcription factor atlas of directed differentiation. Joung J, Ma S, Tay T, Geiger-Schuller KR, Kirchgatterer PC, Verdine VK, Guo B, Arias-Garcia MA, Allen WE, Singh A, Kuksenko O, Abudayyeh OO, Gootenberg JS, Fu Z, Macrae RK, Buenrostro JD, Regev A, Zhang F. Cell. 2023 Jan 5;186(1):209-229.e26. doi: 10.1016/j.cell.2022.11.026. PubMed 36608654.
Backbone
  Vector backbone: pLX_TRC317
  Backbone manufacturer: Broad Institute Genetic Perturbation Platform
  Backbone size w/o insert (bp): 8264
  Vector type: Mammalian Expression, Lentiviral
  Selectable markers: Puromycin
Growth in bacteria
  Bacterial resistance: Ampicillin, 100 μg/mL
  Growth temperature: 37°C
  Growth strain: NEB Stable
  Copy number: High Copy
Gene/Insert
  Gene/Insert name: JDP2
  Species: H. sapiens (human)
  Insert size (bp): 626
  Entrez Gene: JDP2 (a.k.a. JUNDM2)
  Promoter: EF1a
  Cloning method: Unknown
  Sequencing primers: 5′ GGGTGGAGACTGAAGTTAGGCCAG; 3′ CACATAGCGTAAAAGGAGCAACATAG
Terms and licenses: Academic/Nonprofit Terms; Industry Terms: Not Available to Industry
Depositor comments: XM_017020972,NM_001135049,ENST00000267569 . The transcription factor ORF portion of this plasmid was synthesized by Genewiz. Please test multiple small colonies in case of plasmid recombination. To make this collection available in a timely manner, a portion of this collection was not fully sequenced by Addgene. If an Addgene verified full plasmid sequence is not available, please contact us prior to placing an order to request the full sequence.
How to cite: TFORF0741 was a gift from Feng Zhang (Addgene plasmid # 142216 ; http://n2t.net/addgene:142216 ; RRID:Addgene_142216)
