[The description below was written by a language model from this plasmid's Addgene catalogue record and pLannotate feature annotations shown in this document.]
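Description:
TFORF0741 is a lentiviral mammalian expression plasmid built on the pLX_TRC317 backbone that carries the human JDP2 open reading frame. It belongs to a barcoded transcription factor ORF collection designed for overexpression screens. In bacteria it is maintained through a high-copy ColE1/pUC-type origin with ampicillin selection from the bla gene. An f1 origin and remnants of a lac/lacZα cloning region flanked by T7 and T3 promoters are also present. The depositor notes that the plasmid can recombine, as is common for LTR-containing vectors.

The viral portion has a third-generation, self-inactivating layout. An RSV promoter drives a truncated HIV-1 5' LTR, followed by the Ψ packaging signal with a gag fragment, the Rev response element, a cPPT/CTS and a ΔU3 3' LTR with a downstream SV40 polyadenylation signal. Two expression units lie between the LTRs. An SV40 early promoter/origin region drives puromycin N-acetyltransferase for selecting transduced cells. The strong constitutive EF-1α promoter drives JDP2, with a WPRE downstream to enhance transcript expression. JDP2 is an AP-1 family component that represses Jun-mediated transactivation and can recruit HDAC3.

The annotated coding sequence is shorter than the recorded insert size. The remainder presumably includes flanking sequence and the unique 24-bp barcode mentioned in the record, but the barcode is not annotated in the feature table. A short U6 promoter fragment called between the ORF and the WPRE is probably residual sequence, not a functional unit. The barcode allows this transcription factor to be identified by sequencing in pooled screens, such as those that assess directed differentiation.
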