Features (pLannotate 1.2.2; 31 found; start..end, strand, type, name):
      5..231     +  promoter       RSV promoter: Rous sarcoma virus enhancer/promoter
    232..412     +  LTR            5' LTR (truncated): truncated 5' long terminal repeat (LTR) from HIV-1
    459..584     +  misc_feature   HIV-1 Ψ: packaging signal of human immunodeficiency virus type 1
    568..931     +  CDS            HIV-1 gag (fragment): gag protein from human immunodeficiency virus 1; gag
   1077..1310    +  misc_feature   RRE: The Rev response element (RRE) of HIV-1 allows for Rev-dependent mRNA export from the nucleus to the cytoplasm.
   1687..1713    +  CDS            Rev (fragment): human immunodeficiency virus 1 (HIV-1) Rev protein; rev; enhances nuclear export of unspliced and incompletely spliced viral mRNAs
   1720..1743    +  promoter       SV40 promoter (fragment): SV40 early promoter
   1744..1815    +  promoter       SV40 promoter (fragment): SV40 enhancer and early promoter
   1839..1974    +  rep_origin     SV40 ori: SV40 origin of replication
   2020..2616    +  CDS            PuroR (fragment): puromycin N-acetyltransferase; pac from Streptomyces; confers resistance to puromycin
   2665..2782    +  misc_feature   cPPT/CTS: central polypurine tract and central termination sequence of HIV-1
   2847..2913    +  CDS            small t antigen (fragment): SV40 (simian virus 40) small t antigen
   2920..4098    +  promoter       EF-1α promoter: strong constitutive promoter for human elongation factor EF-1α
   4148..4636    +  CDS            JDP2: JDP2_HUMAN - Experimental evidence at protein level: Swiss-Prot protein existence level 1. Component of the AP-1 transcription factor that represses transactivation mediated by the Jun family of proteins. Involved in a variety of transcriptional responses associated with AP-1 such as UV- induced apoptosis, cell differentiation, tumorigenesis and antitumogeneris. Can also function as a repressor by recruiting histone deacetylase 3/HDAC3 to the promoter region of JUN. May control transcription via direct regulation of the modification of histones and the assembly of chromatin. From Homo sapiens
   4652..4705    +  promoter       U6 promoter (fragment): RNA polymerase III promoter for human U6 snRNA
   4747..5335    +  misc_feature   WPRE: woodchuck hepatitis virus posttranscriptional regulatory element
   5386..5405    +  misc_feature   cPPT/CTS (fragment): central polypurine tract and central termination sequence of HIV-1
   5407..5640    +  LTR            3' LTR (ΔU3): self-inactivating 3' long terminal repeat (LTR) from HIV-1
   5718..5839    +  polyA_signal   SV40 poly(A) signal: SV40 polyadenylation signal
   5879..6014    +  rep_origin     SV40 ori: SV40 origin of replication
   6035..6053    -  promoter       T7 promoter: promoter for bacteriophage T7 RNA polymerase
   6061..6216    +  CDS            lacZα (fragment): LacZα fragment of β-galactosidase; lacZ fragment
   6221..6649    +  rep_origin     f1 ori (sequence partly withheld): f1 bacteriophage origin of replication; arrow indicates direction of (+) strand synthesis
   6702..6806    +  promoter       AmpR promoter: bla
   6807..7667    +  CDS            AmpR: β-lactamase; bla; confers resistance to ampicillin, carbenicillin, and related antibiotics
   7838..8426    +  rep_origin     ori: high-copy-number ColE1/pMB1/pBR322/pUC origin of replication
   8609..8701    +  CDS            lacI (fragment): lac repressor; lacI; The lac repressor binds to the lac operator to inhibit transcription in E. coli. This inhibition can be relieved by adding lactose or isopropyl-β-D-thiogalactopyranoside (IPTG).
   8714..8735    +  protein_bind   CAP binding site: CAP binding activates transcription in the presence of cAMP. E. coli catabolite activator protein
   8750..8780    +  promoter       lac promoter: promoter for the E. coli lac operon
   8788..8804    +  protein_bind   lac operator: The lac repressor binds to the lac operator to inhibit transcription in E. coli. This inhibition can be relieved by adding lactose or isopropyl-β-D-thiogalactopyranoside (IPTG). lac repressor encoded by lacI
   8849..8867    +  promoter       T3 promoter: promoter for bacteriophage T3 RNA polymerase
>Addgene plasmid #142216 | TFORF0741 | addgene full sequence | sequence record 397715 | Addgene NGS Result
TTAATGTAGTCTTATGCAATACTCTTGTAGTCTTGCAACATGGTAACGATGAGTTAGCAACATGCCTTAC
AAGGAGAGAAAAAGCACCGTGCATGCCGATTGGTGGAAGTAAGGTGGTACGATCGTGCCTTATTAGGAAG
GCAACAGACGGGTCTGACATGGATTGGACGAACCACTGAATTGCCGCATTGCAGAGATATTGTATTTAAG
TGCCTAGCTCGATACATAAACGGGTCTCTCTGGTTAGACCAGATCTGAGCCTGGGAGCTCTCTGGCTAAC
TAGGGAACCCACTGCTTAAGCCTCAATAAAGCTTGCCTTGAGTGCTTCAAGTAGTGTGTGCCCGTCTGTT
GTGTGACTCTGGTAACTAGAGATCCCTCAGACCCTTTTAGTCAGTGTGGAAAATCTCTAGCAGTGGCGCC
CGAACAGGGACTTGAAAGCGAAAGGGAAACCAGAGGAGCTCTCTCGACGCAGGACTCGGCTTGCTGAAGC
GCGCACGGCAAGAGGCGAGGGGCGGCGACTGGTGAGTACGCCAAAAATTTTGACTAGCGGAGGCTAGAAG
GAGAGAGATGGGTGCGAGAGCGTCAGTATTAAGCGGGGGAGAATTAGATCGCGATGGGAAAAAATTCGGT
TAAGGCCAGGGGGAAAGAAAAAATATAAATTAAAACATATAGTATGGGCAAGCAGGGAGCTAGAACGATT
CGCAGTTAATCCTGGCCTGTTAGAAACATCAGAAGGCTGTAGACAAATACTGGGACAGCTACAACCATCC
CTTCAGACAGGATCAGAAGAACTTAGATCATTATATAATACAGTAGCAACCCTCTATTGTGTGCATCAAA
GGATAGAGATAAAAGACACCAAGGAAGCTTTAGACAAGATAGAGGAAGAGCAAAACAAAAGTAAGACCAC
CGCACAGCAAGCGGCCGCTGATCTTCAGACCTGGAGGAGGAGATATGAGGGACAATTGGAGAAGTGAATT
ATATAAATATAAAGTAGTAAAAATTGAACCATTAGGAGTAGCACCCACCAAGGCAAAGAGAAGAGTGGTG
CAGAGAGAAAAAAGAGCAGTGGGAATAGGAGCTTTGTTCCTTGGGTTCTTGGGAGCAGCAGGAAGCACTA
TGGGCGCAGCGTCAATGACGCTGACGGTACAGGCCAGACAATTATTGTCTGGTATAGTGCAGCAGCAGAA
CAATTTGCTGAGGGCTATTGAGGCGCAACAGCATCTGTTGCAACTCACAGTCTGGGGCATCAAGCAGCTC
CAGGCAAGAATCCTGGCTGTGGAAAGATACCTAAAGGATCAACAGCTCCTGGGGATTTGGGGTTGCTCTG
GAAAACTCATTTGCACCACTGCTGTGCCTTGGAATGCTAGTTGGAGTAATAAATCTCTGGAACAGATTTG
GAATCACACGACCTGGATGGAGTGGGACAGAGAAATTAACAATTACACAAGCTTAATACACTCCTTAATT
GAAGAATCGCAAAACCAGCAAGAAAAGAATGAACAAGAATTATTGGAATTAGATAAATGGGCAAGTTTGT
GGAATTGGTTTAACATAACAAATTGGCTGTGGTATATAAAATTATTCATAATGATAGTAGGAGGCTTGGT
AGGTTTAAGAATAGTTTTTGCTGTACTTTCTATAGTGAATAGAGTTAGGCAGGGATATTCACCATTATCG
TTTCAGACCCACCTCCCAACCCCGAGGGGACCCATGCATTGCATCTCAATTAGTCAGCAACCAGGTGTGG
AAAGTCCCCAGGCTCCCCAGCAGGCAGAAGTATGCAAAGCATGCGTCTCAATTAGTCAGCAACCATAGTC
CCGCCCCTAACTCCGCCCATCCCGCCCCTAACTCCGCCCAGTTCCGCCCATTCTCCGCCCCATGGCTGAC
TAATTTTTTTTATTTATGCAGAGGCCGAGGCCGCCTCGGCCTCTGAGCTATTCCAGAAGTAGTGAGGAGG
CTTTTTTGGAGGCCTAGGCTTTTGCAAAAAGCTTTCTAGAGGTACCACCGGAGCTTACCATGACCGAGTA
CAAGCCCACGGTGCGCCTCGCCACCCGCGACGACGTCCCCAGGGCCGTACGCACCCTCGCCGCCGCGTTC
GCCGACTACCCCGCCACGCGCCACACCGTCGATCCGGACCGCCACATCGAGCGGGTCACCGAGCTGCAAG
AACTCTTCCTCACGCGCGTCGGGCTCGACATCGGCAAGGTGTGGGTCGCGGACGACGGCGCCGCCGTGGC
GGTCTGGACCACGCCGGAGAGCGTCGAAGCGGGGGCGGTGTTCGCCGAGATCGGCCCGCGCATGGCCGAG
TTGAGCGGTTCCCGGCTGGCCGCGCAGCAACAGATGGAAGGCCTCCTGGCGCCGCACCGGCCCAAGGAGC
CCGCGTGGTTCCTGGCCACCGTCGGCGTCTCGCCCGACCACCAGGGCAAGGGTCTGGGCAGCGCCGTCGT
GCTCCCCGGAGTGGAGGCGGCCGAGCGCGCCGGGGTGCCCGCCTTCCTGGAGACCTCCGCGCCCCGCAAC
CTCCCCTTCTACGAGCGGCTCGGCTTCACCGTCACCGCCGACGTCGAGGTGCCCGAAGGACCGCGCACCT
GGTGCATGACCCGCAAGCCCGGTGCCAGTTAACGAATTCTAGATCTTGAGACAAATGGCAGTATTCATCC
ACAATTTTAAAAGAAAAGGGGGGATTGGGGGGTACAGTGCAGGGGAAAGAATAGTAGACATAATAGCAAC
AGACATACAAACTAAAGAATTACAAAAACAAATTACAAAAATTCAAAATTTTCGGGTTTATTACAGGGAC
AGCAGAGATCCACTTTGGCGCCGGCTCGAGGCCTGCAGGTGCAAAGATGGATAAAGTTTTAAACAGAGAG
GAATCTTTGCAGCTAATGGACCTTCTAGGTCTTGAAAGGAGTGGGAATTGGCTCCGGTGCCCGTCAGTGG
GCAGAGCGCACATCGCCCACAGTCCCCGAGAAGTTGGGGGGAGGGGTCGGCAATTGAACCGGTGCCTAGA
GAAGGTGGCGCGGGGTAAACTGGGAAAGTGATGTCGTGTACTGGCTCCGCCTTTTTCCCGAGGGTGGGGG
AGAACCGTATATAAGTGCAGTAGTCGCCGTGAACGTTCTTTTTCGCAACGGGTTTGCCGCCAGAACACAG
GTAAGTGCCGTGTGTGGTTCCCGCGGGCCTGGCCTCTTTACGGGTTATGGCCCTTGCGTGCCTTGAATTA
CTTCCACCTGGCTGCAGTACGTGATTCTTGATCCCGAGCTTCGGGTTGGAAGTGGGTGGGAGAGTTCGAG
GCCTTGCGCTTAAGGAGCCCCTTCGCCTCGTGCTTGAGTTGAGGCCTGGCCTGGGCGCTGGGGCCGCCGC
GTGCGAATCTGGTGGCACCTTCGCGCCTGTCTCGCTGCTTTCGATAAGTCTCTAGCCATTTAAAATTTTT
GATGACCTGCTGCGACGCTTTTTTTCTGGCAAGATAGTCTTGTAAATGCGGGCCAAGATCTGCACACTGG
TATTTCGGTTTTTGGGGCCGCGGGCGGCGACGGGGCCCGTGCGTCCCAGCGCACATGTTCGGCGAGGCGG
GGCCTGCGAGCGCGGCCACCGAGAATCGGACGGGGGTAGTCTCAAGCTGGCCGGCCTGCTCTGGTGCCTG
GCCTCGCGCCGCCGTGTATCGCCCCGCCCTGGGCGGCAAGGCTGGCCCGGTCGGCACCAGTTGCGTGAGC
GGAAAGATGGCCGCTTCCCGGCCCTGCTGCAGGGAGCTCAAAATGGAGGACGCGGCGCTCGGGAGAGCGG
GCGGGTGAGTCACCCACACAAAGGAAAAGGGCCTTTCCGTCCTCAGCCGTCGCTTCATGTGACTCCACGG
AGTACCGGGCGCCGTCCAGGCACCTCGATTAGTTCTCGAGCTTTTGGAGTACGTCGTCTTTAGGTTGGGG
GGAGGGGTTTTATGCGATGGAGTTTCCCCACACTGAGTGGGTGGAGACTGAAGTTAGGCCAGCTTGGCAC
TTGATGTAATTCTCCTTGGAATTTGCCCTTTTTGAGTTTGGATCTTGGTTCATTCTCAAGCCTCAGACAG
TGGTTCAAAGTTTTTTTCTTCCATTTCAGGTGTCGTGAGGCTAGCACCGCCACCATGGTAGCAGGCTGGC
CTGCCACTCCTCCTGCTATGATGCCTGGGCAGATCCCGGACCCTTCGGTGACCACAGGCTCCCTGCCAGG
GCTTGGCCCCCTGACCGGGCTCCCCAGCTCGGCCCTGACTGTGGAGGAGCTGAAATACGCTGACATCCGC
AACCTCGGGGCCATGATTGCACCCTTGCACTTCCTGGAGGTGAAACTGGGCAAGAGGCCCCAGCCCGTGA
AAAGTGAGCTAGATGAGGAAGAGGAGCGAAGGAAAAGGCGCCGGGAGAAGAACAAAGTCGCAGCAGCCCG
ATGCCGGAACAAGAAGAAGGAGCGCACGGAGTTTCTGCAGCGGGAATCCGAGCGGCTGGAACTCATGAAC
GCAGAGCTGAAGACCCAGATTGAGGAGCTGAAGCAGGAGCGGCAGCAGCTCATCCTGATGCTGAACCGAC
ACCGCCCCACCTGCATCGTCCGGACCGACAGTGTCAAGACCCCCGAGTCAGAAGGCAACCCACTGCTCGA
GCAGCTCGAGAAGAAGTAGTAATGAACTAGTCCGTAACTTGAAAGTATTTCGATTTCTTGGCTTTATATA
TCTTGTGGAAAGGACGAACACAACGCGGGTCAAACCCTTCTACGCGTTAAGTCGACAATCAACCTCTGGA
TTACAAAATTTGTGAAAGATTGACTGGTATTCTTAACTATGTTGCTCCTTTTACGCTATGTGGATACGCT
GCTTTAATGCCTTTGTATCATGCTATTGCTTCCCGTATGGCTTTCATTTTCTCCTCCTTGTATAAATCCT
GGTTGCTGTCTCTTTATGAGGAGTTGTGGCCCGTTGTCAGGCAACGTGGCGTGGTGTGCACTGTGTTTGC
TGACGCAACCCCCACTGGTTGGGGCATTGCCACCACCTGTCAGCTCCTTTCCGGGACTTTCGCTTTCCCC
CTCCCTATTGCCACGGCGGAACTCATCGCCGCCTGCCTTGCCCGCTGCTGGACAGGGGCTCGGCTGTTGG
GCACTGACAATTCCGTGGTGTTGTCGGGGAAATCATCGTCCTTTCCTTGGCTGCTCGCCTGTGTTGCCAC
CTGGATTCTGCGCGGGACGTCCTTCTGCTACGTCCCTTCGGCCCTCAATCCAGCGGACCTTCCTTCCCGC
GGCCTGCTGCCGGCTCTGCGGCCTCTTCCGCGTCTTCGCCTTCGCCCTCAGACGAGTCGGATCTCCCTTT
GGGCCGCCTCCCCGCGTCGACTTTAAGACCAATGACTTACAAGGCAGCTGTAGATCTTAGCCACTTTTTA
AAAGAAAAGGGGGGACTGGAAGGGCTAATTCACTCCCAACGAAGACAAGATCTGCTTTTTGCTTGTACTG
GGTCTCTCTGGTTAGACCAGATCTGAGCCTGGGAGCTCTCTGGCTAACTAGGGAACCCACTGCTTAAGCC
TCAATAAAGCTTGCCTTGAGTGCTTCAAGTAGTGTGTGCCCGTCTGTTGTGTGACTCTGGTAACTAGAGA
TCCCTCAGACCCTTTTAGTCAGTGTGGAAAATCTCTAGCAGTACGTATAGTAGTTCATGTCATCTTATTA
TTCAGTATTTATAACTTGCAAAGAAATGAATATCAGAGAGTGAGAGGAACTTGTTTATTGCAGCTTATAA
TGGTTACAAATAAAGCAATAGCATCACAAATTTCACAAATAAAGCATTTTTTTCACTGCATTCTAGTTGT
GGTTTGTCCAAACTCATCAATGTATCTTATCATGTCTGGCTCTAGCTATCCCGCCCCTAACTCCGCCCAT
CCCGCCCCTAACTCCGCCCAGTTCCGCCCATTCTCCGCCCCATGGCTGACTAATTTTTTTTATTTATGCA
GAGGCCGAGGCCGCCTCGGCCTCTGAGCTATTCCAGAAGTAGTGAGGAGGCTTTTTTGGAGGCCTAGGGA
CGTACCCAATTCGCCCTATAGTGAGTCGTATTACGCGCGCTCACTGGCCGTCGTTTTACAACGTCGTGAC
TGGGAAAACCCTGGCGTTACCCAACTTAATCGCCTTGCAGCACATCCCCCTTTCGCCAGCTGGCGTAATA
GCGAAGAGGCCCGCACCGATCGCCCTTCCCAACAGTTGCGCAGCCTGAATGGCGAATGGG
[124 nt withheld, positions 6221-6344]
C
[91 nt withheld, positions 6346-6436]
A
[49 nt withheld, positions 6438-6486]
CCTTTGACGTTGGAGTCCACGTTCTTT
[37 nt withheld, positions 6514-6550]
ACCCTATCTCGGTCTATTCTTTTGATTTATAAGGGATTTTGCCGATTTCGGCCTATTGGTTAAAAAATGA
GCTGATTTAACAAAAATTTAACGCGAATTTTAACAAAATATTAACGCTTACAATTTAGGTGGCACTTTTC
GGGGAAATGTGCGCGGAACCCCTATTTGTTTATTTTTCTAAATACATTCAAATATGTATCCGCTCATGAG
ACAATAACCCTGATAAATGCTTCAATAATATTGAAAAAGGAAGAGTATGAGTATTCAACATTTCCGTGTC
GCCCTTATTCCCTTTTTTGCGGCATTTTGCCTTCCTGTTTTTGCTCACCCAGAAACGCTGGTGAAAGTAA
AAGATGCTGAAGATCAGTTGGGTGCACGAGTGGGTTACATCGAACTGGATCTCAACAGCGGTAAGATCCT
TGAGAGTTTTCGCCCCGAAGAACGTTTTCCAATGATGAGCACTTTTAAAGTTCTGCTATGTGGCGCGGTA
TTATCCCGTATTGACGCCGGGCAAGAGCAACTCGGTCGCCGCATACACTATTCTCAGAATGACTTGGTTG
AGTACTCACCAGTCACAGAAAAGCATCTTACGGATGGCATGACAGTAAGAGAATTATGCAGTGCTGCCAT
AACCATGAGTGATAACACTGCGGCCAACTTACTTCTGACAACGATCGGAGGACCGAAGGAGCTAACCGCT
TTTTTGCACAACATGGGGGATCATGTAACTCGCCTTGATCGTTGGGAACCGGAGCTGAATGAAGCCATAC
CAAACGACGAGCGTGACACCACGATGCCTGTAGCAATGGCAACAACGTTGCGCAAACTATTAACTGGCGA
ACTACTTACTCTAGCTTCCCGGCAACAATTAATAGACTGGATGGAGGCGGATAAAGTTGCAGGACCACTT
CTGCGCTCGGCCCTTCCGGCTGGCTGGTTTATTGCTGATAAATCTGGAGCCGGTGAGCGTGGGTCTCGCG
GTATCATTGCAGCACTGGGGCCAGATGGTAAGCCCTCCCGTATCGTAGTTATCTACACGACGGGGAGTCA
GGCAACTATGGATGAACGAAATAGACAGATCGCTGAGATAGGTGCCTCACTGATTAAGCATTGGTAACTG
TCAGACCAAGTTTACTCATATATACTTTAGATTGATTTAAAACTTCATTTTTAATTTAAAAGGATCTAGG
TGAAGATCCTTTTTGATAATCTCATGACCAAAATCCCTTAACGTGAGTTTTCGTTCCACTGAGCGTCAGA
CCCCGTAGAAAAGATCAAAGGATCTTCTTGAGATCCTTTTTTTCTGCGCGTAATCTGCTGCTTGCAAACA
AAAAAACCACCGCTACCAGCGGTGGTTTGTTTGCCGGATCAAGAGCTACCAACTCTTTTTCCGAAGGTAA
CTGGCTTCAGCAGAGCGCAGATACCAAATACTGTTCTTCTAGTGTAGCCGTAGTTAGGCCACCACTTCAA
GAACTCTGTAGCACCGCCTACATACCTCGCTCTGCTAATCCTGTTACCAGTGGCTGCTGCCAGTGGCGAT
AAGTCGTGTCTTACCGGGTTGGACTCAAGACGATAGTTACCGGATAAGGCGCAGCGGTCGGGCTGAACGG
GGGGTTCGTGCACACAGCCCAGCTTGGAGCGAACGACCTACACCGAACTGAGATACCTACAGCGTGAGCT
ATGAGAAAGCGCCACGCTTCCCGAAGGGAGAAAGGCGGACAGGTATCCGGTAAGCGGCAGGGTCGGAACA
GGAGAGCGCACGAGGGAGCTTCCAGGGGGAAACGCCTGGTATCTTTATAGTCCTGTCGGGTTTCGCCACC
TCTGACTTGAGCGTCGATTTTTGTGATGCTCGTCAGGGGGGCGGAGCCTATGGAAAAACGCCAGCAACGC
GGCCTTTTTACGGTTCCTGGCCTTTTGCTGGCCTTTTGCTCACATGTTCTTTCCTGCGTTATCCCCTGAT
TCTGTGGATAACCGTATTACCGCCTTTGAGTGAGCTGATACCGCTCGCCGCAGCCGAACGACCGAGCGCA
GCGAGTCAGTGAGCGAGGAAGCGGAAGAGCGCCCAATACGCAAACCGCCTCTCCCCGCGCGTTGGCCGAT
TCATTAATGCAGCTGGCACGACAGGTTTCCCGACTGGAAAGCGGGCAGTGAGCGCAACGCAATTAATGTG
AGTTAGCTCACTCATTAGGCACCCCAGGCTTTACACTTTATGCTTCCGGCTCGTATGTTGTGTGGAATTG
TGAGCGGATAACAATTTCACACAGGAAACAGCTATGACCATGATTACGCCAAGCGCGCAATTAACCCTCA
CTAAAGGGAACAAAAGCTGGAGCTGCAAGC
