>Addgene plasmid #142216 | TFORF0741 | depositor partial sequence | sequence record 278786 | Insert
ACCGCCACCATGGTAGCAGGCTGGCCTGCCACTCCTCCTGCTATGATGCCTGGGCAGATCCCGGACCCTT
CGGTGACCACAGGCTCCCTGCCAGGGCTTGGCCCCCTGACCGGGCTCCCCAGCTCGGCCCTGACTGTGGA
GGAGCTGAAATACGCTGACATCCGCAACCTCGGGGCCATGATTGCACCCTTGCACTTCCTGGAGGTGAAA
CTGGGCAAGAGGCCCCAGCCCGTGAAAAGTGAGCTAGATGAGGAAGAGGAGCGAAGGAAAAGGCGCCGGG
AGAAGAACAAAGTCGCAGCAGCCCGATGCCGGAACAAGAAGAAGGAGCGCACGGAGTTTCTGCAGCGGGA
ATCCGAGCGGCTGGAACTCATGAACGCAGAGCTGAAGACCCAGATTGAGGAGCTGAAGCAGGAGCGGCAG
CAGCTCATCCTGATGCTGAACCGACACCGCCCCACCTGCATCGTCCGGACCGACAGTGTCAAGACCCCCG
AGTCAGAAGGCAACCCACTGCTCGAGCAGCTCGAGAAGAAGTAGTAATGAACTAGTCCGTAACTTGAAAG
TATTTCGATTTCTTGGCTTTATATATCTTGTGGAAAGGACGAACACAACGCGGGTCAAACCCTTCT
