>Addgene plasmid #142216 | TFORF0741 | depositor partial sequence | sequence record 278787 | Barcode
ACACAACGCGGGTCAAACCCTTCT
